Addgene plasmid #36035: CHOP promoter (-649/+136) pmCherry-1
Depositing lab: Quan Lu. Depositing organization: Harvard School of Public Health. Publication: Functional RNA Interference (RNAi) Screen Identifies System A Neutral Amino Acid Transporter 2 (SNAT2) as a Mediator of Arsenic-induced Endoplasmic Reticulum Stress. Oh RS, Pan WC, Yalcin A, Zhang H, Guilarte TR, Hotamisligil GS, Christiani DC, Lu Q. J Biol Chem. 2012 Feb 17;287(8):6025-34. Epub 2012 Jan 3. 10.1074/jbc.M111.311217 PubMed 22215663.
Backbone
  Vector backbone: pmCherry-1
  Backbone manufacturer: Clontech
  Backbone size w/o insert (bp): 4140
  Modifications to backbone: XhoI and BamHI cleaved, removing intervening sequence in the MCS.
  Vector type: Mammalian Expression
  Selectable markers: Neomycin (select with G418)
Growth in bacteria
  Bacterial resistance: Kanamycin, 50 μg/mL
  Growth temperature: 37°C
  Growth strain: DH5alpha
  Copy number: High Copy
Gene/Insert
  Gene/Insert name: CHOP promoter (-647 to +136) (alt name: CHOP)
  Species: H. sapiens (human)
  Insert size (bp): 787
  GenBank ID: NT_029419.12 NM_001195053
  Entrez Gene: DDIT3 (a.k.a. AltDDIT3, C/EBPzeta, CEBPZ, CHOP, CHOP-10, CHOP10, GADD153)
  Cloning method: Restriction Enzyme; 5′ cloning site XhoI (not destroyed); 3′ cloning site BamHI (not destroyed)
  Sequencing primers: 5′ custom: GGCCTTTTGCTCACATGTTC
Resource information
  A portion of this plasmid was derived from a plasmid made by: Original human CHOP promoter (-647 to +91) obtained from Pierre Fafournoux. Bruhat, A., Jousse, C., Carraro, V., Reimold, A. M., Ferrara, M., and Fafournoux, P. (2000) Amino acids control mammalian gene transcription. Activating transcription factor 2 is essential for the amino acid responsiveness of the CHOP promoter. Mol. Cell. Biol. 20, 7192–7204
Terms and licenses: Academic/Nonprofit Terms; Industry Terms: Not Available to Industry
How to cite: CHOP promoter (-649/+136) pmCherry-1 was a gift from Quan Lu (Addgene plasmid # 36035 ; http://n2t.net/addgene:36035 ; RRID:Addgene_36035)
