[The description below was written by a language model from this plasmid's Addgene catalogue record and pLannotate feature annotations shown in this document.]
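Description:
CHOP promoter (-649/+136) pmCherry-1 is a mammalian transcriptional reporter plasmid built on the promoterless Clontech pmCherry-1 backbone. A fragment of roughly 790 bp from the human DDIT3 (CHOP/GADD153) gene, spanning the promoter and the start of the transcribed region, was inserted between the XhoI and BamHI sites of the multiple cloning site, replacing the intervening polylinker. The record is slightly inconsistent about the upstream boundary, giving -649 in the name and -647 in the insert field. The promoter was derived from an earlier human CHOP promoter construct that ended at +91. Because the backbone has no promoter of its own upstream of the reporter, the mammalian codon-optimized mCherry coding sequence depends on the inserted CHOP regulatory sequence for expression, and transcripts are terminated by the SV40 polyadenylation signal. The annotation also detects the DDIT3 upstream open reading frame (AltDDIT3) within the 3′ portion of the insert, just ahead of mCherry, which fits with inclusion of 5′ leader sequence.

The plasmid replicates at high copy in E. coli from a pUC-type ColE1 origin and also carries an f1 origin. A single NeoR/KanR (Tn5 aminoglycoside phosphotransferase) gene is driven by tandem bacterial (bla) and SV40 early promoters and followed by the HSV TK polyadenylation signal, giving kanamycin resistance in bacteria and G418 selection in mammalian cells. The short large T antigen, ble and bGH hits are annotated only as fragments and are probably backbone remnants rather than functional parts.

CHOP is a stress-induced gene, so red fluorescence serves as a readout of promoter activation. The associated publication concerns an RNAi screen for mediators of arsenic-induced endoplasmic reticulum stress, and this suggests the plasmid served as a fluorescent ER-stress reporter.
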