Features (pLannotate 1.2.2; 13 found; start..end, strand, type, name):
     10..36      +  misc_feature   MCS (fragment): multiple cloning site
    711..812     +  CDS            DDIT3: DT3UO_HUMAN - Experimental evidence at protein level: Swiss-Prot protein existence level 1. [Isoform AltDDIT3]: Product of the upstream open reading frame (uORF) of DDIT3/CHOP that is specifically produced in absence of stress, thereby preventing translation of downstream stress effector DDIT3/CHOP. From Homo sapiens (Human).
    837..1547    +  CDS            mCherry: monomeric derivative of DsRed fluorescent protein (Shaner et al., 2004) mammalian codon-optimized
   1562..1645    +  CDS            large T antigen (fragment): large T antigen from SV40 (simian virus 40)
   1668..1789    +  polyA_signal   SV40 poly(A) signal: SV40 polyadenylation signal
   1823..2251    -  rep_origin     f1 ori (sequence partly withheld): f1 bacteriophage origin of replication; arrow indicates direction of (+) strand synthesis
   2278..2382    +  promoter       AmpR promoter: bla
   2384..2741    +  promoter       SV40 promoter: SV40 enhancer and early promoter
   2776..3570    +  CDS            NeoR/KanR: aminoglycoside phosphotransferase from Tn5; aph(3')-II (or nptII); confers resistance to neomycin, kanamycin, and G418 (Geneticin®)
   3591..3743    +  CDS            ble (fragment): BLE_KLEPN - Experimental evidence at protein level: Swiss-Prot protein existence level 1. Binding protein with a strong affinity to the bleomycin family of antibiotics. Binds to CL990; an antimitotic-antibiotic compound. From Klebsiella pneumoniae.
   3802..3849    +  polyA_signal   HSV TK poly(A) signal: herpes simplex virus thymidine kinase polyadenylation signal (Cole and Stacy, 1985)
   3940..3956    -  polyA_signal   bGH poly(A) signal (fragment): bovine growth hormone polyadenylation signal
   4178..4766    +  rep_origin     ori: high-copy-number ColE1/pMB1/pBR322/pUC origin of replication
>Addgene plasmid #36035 | CHOP promoter (-649/+136) pmCherry-1 | addgene full sequence | sequence record 489668 | Addgene NGS Result
TAGTTATTACTAGCGCTACCGGACTCAGATCTCGAGATGTCGACAATCCCAGTGGATGGATACCAACTTT
AAAAAGAAAAGTTCAAAAGGCCTATGTGCCCATTAGCTGGGAGGGGCCAAGAAATATGGGAGTCCCTTAT
AGTGGGGGTAAAACGGCGGGTAAAGCTAGGTGGGCGGAACAGCAGCTTCTGGGGGAGACAAGCGGCAAAG
AGGCTCACGACCGACTAGGGGCGACCAAGGCTGATAGCCGTTGGGGCCGTTGGGCGCCGGGAGCTGGCGC
CCCGCCCTCTCTCCTCTCCCCCACCCTCCGCACCTCCCACCACCCTCGGTGTCCCCTGCGCGTGCGCGTG
CAGACACCGGTTGCCAAACATTGCATCATCCCCGCCCCCCTTTCCTCCCCTCCCCCCCCGCTACACTCCC
CTCCGCGCGCGCGCATGACTCACCCACCTCCTCCGTGAAGCCTCGTGACCCAAAGCCACTTCCGGGTCCG
ACACTACGTCGACCCCCTAGCGAGAGGGAGCGACGGGGGCGGTGCCGCGGGGCTCCTGAGTGGCGGATGC
GAGGGACGGGGCGGGACCAATGCCGGCGTGCCACTTTCTGATTGGTAGGTTTTGGGGTCCCGCCCCTGAG
AGGAGGGCAAGGCCATGGTAAAAGATTACAGCCAGGCGCTCCCGAGGTCAGAGACTTAAGTCTAAGGCAC
TGAGCGTATCATGTTAAAGATGAGCGGGTGGCAGCGACAGAGCCAAAATCAGAGCTGGAACCTGAGGAGA
GAGTGTTCAAGAAGGAAGTGTATCTTCATACATCACCACACCTGACGGGATCCACCGGTCGCCACCATGG
TGAGCAAGGGCGAGGAGGATAACATGGCCATCATCAAGGAGTTCATGCGCTTCAAGGTGCACATGGAGGG
CTCCGTGAACGGCCACGAGTTCGAGATCGAGGGCGAGGGCGAGGGCCGCCCCTACGAGGGCACCCAGACC
GCCAAGCTGAAGGTGACCAAGGGTGGCCCCCTGCCCTTCGCCTGGGACATCCTGTCCCCTCAGTTCATGT
ACGGCTCCAAGGCCTACGTGAAGCACCCCGCCGACATCCCCGACTACTTGAAGCTGTCCTTCCCCGAGGG
CTTCAAGTGGGAGCGCGTGATGAACTTCGAGGACGGCGGCGTGGTGACCGTGACCCAGGACTCCTCCCTG
CAGGACGGCGAGTTCATCTACAAGGTGAAGCTGCGCGGCACCAACTTCCCCTCCGACGGCCCCGTAATGC
AGAAGAAGACCATGGGCTGGGAGGCCTCCTCCGAGCGGATGTACCCCGAGGACGGCGCCCTGAAGGGCGA
GATCAAGCAGAGGCTGAAGCTGAAGGACGGCGGCCACTACGACGCTGAGGTCAAGACCACCTACAAGGCC
AAGAAGCCCGTGCAGCTGCCCGGCGCCTACAACGTCAACATCAAGTTGGACATCACCTCCCACAACGAGG
ACTACACCATCGTGGAACAGTACGAACGCGCCGAGGGCCGCCACTCCACCGGCGGCATGGACGAGCTGTA
CAAGTAGCGGCCGCGACTCTAGATCATAATCAGCCATACCACATTTGTAGAGGTTTTACTTGCTTTAAAA
AACCTCCCACACCTCCCCCTGAACCTGAAACATAAAATGAATGCAATTGTTGTTGTTAACTTGTTTATTG
CAGCTTATAATGGTTACAAATAAAGCAATAGCATCACAAATTTCACAAATAAAGCATTTTTTTCACTGCA
TTCTAGTTGTGGTTTGTCCAAACTCATCAATGTATCTTAAGGCGTAAATTGTAAGCGTTAATATTTTGTT
AAAATTCGCGTTAAATTTTTGTTAAATCAGCTCATTTTTTAACCAATAGGCCGAAATCGGCAAAATCCCT
TATAAATCAAAAGAATAGACCGAGATAGGGT
[37 nt withheld, positions 1922-1958]
AAAGAACGTGGACTCCAACGTCAAAGG
[49 nt withheld, positions 1986-2034]
T
[91 nt withheld, positions 2036-2126]
G
[124 nt withheld, positions 2128-2251]
CAGGTGGCACTTTTCGGGGAAATGTGCGCGGAACCCCTATTTGTTTATTTTTCTAAATACATTCAAATAT
GTATCCGCTCATGAGACAATAACCCTGATAAATGCTTCAATAATATTGAAAAAGGAAGAGTCCTGAGGCG
GAAAGAACCAGCTGTGGAATGTGTGTCAGTTAGGGTGTGGAAAGTCCCCAGGCTCCCCAGCAGGCAGAAG
TATGCAAAGCATGCATCTCAATTAGTCAGCAACCAGGTGTGGAAAGTCCCCAGGCTCCCCAGCAGGCAGA
AGTATGCAAAGCATGCATCTCAATTAGTCAGCAACCATAGTCCCGCCCCTAACTCCGCCCATCCCGCCCC
TAACTCCGCCCAGTTCCGCCCATTCTCCGCCCCATGGCTGACTAATTTTTTTTATTTATGCAGAGGCCGA
GGCCGCCTCGGCCTCTGAGCTATTCCAGAAGTAGTGAGGAGGCTTTTTTGGAGGCCTAGGCTTTTGCAAA
GATCGATCAAGAGACAGGATGAGGATCGTTTCGCATGATTGAACAAGATGGATTGCACGCAGGTTCTCCG
GCCGCTTGGGTGGAGAGGCTATTCGGCTATGACTGGGCACAACAGACAATCGGCTGCTCTGATGCCGCCG
TGTTCCGGCTGTCAGCGCAGGGGCGCCCGGTTCTTTTTGTCAAGACCGACCTGTCCGGTGCCCTGAATGA
ACTGCAAGACGAGGCAGCGCGGCTATCGTGGCTGGCCACGACGGGCGTTCCTTGCGCAGCTGTGCTCGAC
GTTGTCACTGAAGCGGGAAGGGACTGGCTGCTATTGGGCGAAGTGCCGGGGCAGGATCTCCTGTCATCTC
ACCTTGCTCCTGCCGAGAAAGTATCCATCATGGCTGATGCAATGCGGCGGCTGCATACGCTTGATCCGGC
TACCTGCCCATTCGACCACCAAGCGAAACATCGCATCGAGCGAGCACGTACTCGGATGGAAGCCGGTCTT
GTCGATCAGGATGATCTGGACGAAGAGCATCAGGGGCTCGCGCCAGCCGAACTGTTCGCCAGGCTCAAGG
CGAGCATGCCCGACGGCGAGGATCTCGTCGTGACCCATGGCGATGCCTGCTTGCCGAATATCATGGTGGA
AAATGGCCGCTTTTCTGGATTCATCGACTGTGGCCGGCTGGGTGTGGCGGACCGCTATCAGGACATAGCG
TTGGCTACCCGTGATATTGCTGAAGAGCTTGGCGGCGAATGGGCTGACCGCTTCCTCGTGCTTTACGGTA
TCGCCGCTCCCGATTCGCAGCGCATCGCCTTCTATCGCCTTCTTGACGAGTTCTTCTGAGCGGGACTCTG
GGGTTCGAAATGACCGACCAAGCGACGCCCAACCTGCCATCACGAGATTTCGATTCCACCGCCGCCTTCT
ATGAAAGGTTGGGCTTCGGAATCGTTTTCCGGGACGCCGGCTGGATGATCCTCCAGCGCGGGGATCTCAT
GCTGGAGTTCTTCGCCCACCCTAGGGGGAGGCTAACTGAAACACGGAAGGAGACAATACCGGAAGGAACC
CGCGCTATGACGGCAATAAAAAGACAGAATAAAACGCACGGTGTTGGGTCGTTTGTTCATAAACGCGGGG
TTCGGTCCCAGGGCTGGCACTCTGTCGATACCCCACCGAGACCCCATTGGGGCCAATACGCCCGCGTTTC
TTCCTTTTCCCCACCCCACCCCCCAAGTTCGGGTGAAGGCCCAGGGCTCGCAGCCAACGTCGGGGCGGCA
GGCCCTGCCATAGCCTCAGGTTACTCATATATACTTTAGATTGATTTAAAACTTCATTTTTAATTTAAAA
GGATCTAGGTGAAGATCCTTTTTGATAATCTCATGACCAAAATCCCTTAACGTGAGTTTTCGTTCCACTG
AGCGTCAGACCCCGTAGAAAAGATCAAAGGATCTTCTTGAGATCCTTTTTTTCTGCGCGTAATCTGCTGC
TTGCAAACAAAAAAACCACCGCTACCAGCGGTGGTTTGTTTGCCGGATCAAGAGCTACCAACTCTTTTTC
CGAAGGTAACTGGCTTCAGCAGAGCGCAGATACCAAATACTGTTCTTCTAGTGTAGCCGTAGTTAGGCCA
CCACTTCAAGAACTCTGTAGCACCGCCTACATACCTCGCTCTGCTAATCCTGTTACCAGTGGCTGCTGCC
AGTGGCGATAAGTCGTGTCTTACCGGGTTGGACTCAAGACGATAGTTACCGGATAAGGCGCAGCGGTCGG
GCTGAACGGGGGGTTCGTGCACACAGCCCAGCTTGGAGCGAACGACCTACACCGAACTGAGATACCTACA
GCGTGAGCTATGAGAAAGCGCCACGCTTCCCGAAGGGAGAAAGGCGGACAGGTATCCGGTAAGCGGCAGG
GTCGGAACAGGAGAGCGCACGAGGGAGCTTCCAGGGGGAAACGCCTGGTATCTTTATAGTCCTGTCGGGT
TTCGCCACCTCTGACTTGAGCGTCGATTTTTGTGATGCTCGTCAGGGGGGCGGAGCCTATGGAAAAACGC
CAGCAACGCGGCCTTTTTACGGTTCCTGGCCTTTTGCTGGCCTTTTGCTCACATGTTCTTTCCTGCGTTA
TCCCCTGATTCTGTGGATAACCGTATTACCGCCATGCAT
