Features (pLannotate 1.2.2; 13 found; start..end, strand, type, name):
     10..36      +  misc_feature   MCS (fragment): multiple cloning site
    711..812     +  CDS            DDIT3: DT3UO_HUMAN - Experimental evidence at protein level: Swiss-Prot protein existence level 1. [Isoform AltDDIT3]: Product of the upstream open reading frame (uORF) of DDIT3/CHOP that is specifically produced in absence of stress, thereby preventing translation of downstream stress effector DDIT3/CHOP. From Homo sapiens (Human).
    837..1547    +  CDS            mCherry: monomeric derivative of DsRed fluorescent protein (Shaner et al., 2004) mammalian codon-optimized
   1562..1645    +  CDS            large T antigen (fragment): large T antigen from SV40 (simian virus 40)
   1668..1789    +  polyA_signal   SV40 poly(A) signal: SV40 polyadenylation signal
   1823..2251    -  rep_origin     f1 ori (sequence partly withheld): f1 bacteriophage origin of replication; arrow indicates direction of (+) strand synthesis
   2278..2382    +  promoter       AmpR promoter: bla
   2384..2741    +  promoter       SV40 promoter: SV40 enhancer and early promoter
   2776..3570    +  CDS            NeoR/KanR: aminoglycoside phosphotransferase from Tn5; aph(3')-II (or nptII); confers resistance to neomycin, kanamycin, and G418 (Geneticin®)
   3591..3743    +  CDS            ble (fragment): BLE_KLEPN - Experimental evidence at protein level: Swiss-Prot protein existence level 1. Binding protein with a strong affinity to the bleomycin family of antibiotics. Binds to CL990; an antimitotic-antibiotic compound. From Klebsiella pneumoniae.
   3802..3849    +  polyA_signal   HSV TK poly(A) signal: herpes simplex virus thymidine kinase polyadenylation signal (Cole and Stacy, 1985)
   3940..3956    -  polyA_signal   bGH poly(A) signal (fragment): bovine growth hormone polyadenylation signal
   4178..4766    +  rep_origin     ori: high-copy-number ColE1/pMB1/pBR322/pUC origin of replication
>Addgene plasmid #36035 | CHOP promoter (-649/+136) pmCherry-1 | analyzer sequence | sequence record 44494
TAGTTATTACTAGCGCTACCGGACTCAGATCTCGAGATGTCGACAATCCCAGTGGATGGATACCAACTTT
AAAAAGAAAAGTTCAAAAGGCCTATGTGCCCATTAGCTGGGAGGGGCCAAGAAATATGGGAGTCCCTTAT
AGTGGGGGTAAAACGGCGGGTAAAGCTAGGTGGGCGGAACAGCAGCTTCTGGGGGAGACAAGCGGCAAAG
AGGCTCACGACCGACTAGGGGCGACCAAGGCTGATAGCCGTTGGGGCCGTTGGGCGCCGGGAGCTGGCGC
CCCGCCCTCTCTCCTCTCCCCCACCCTCCGCACCTCCCACCACCCTCGGTGTCCCCTGCGCGTGCGCGTG
CAGACACCGGTTGCCAAACATTGCATCATCCCCGCCCCCCTTTCCTCCCCTCCCCCCCCGCTACACTCCC
CTCCGCGCGCGCGCATGACTCACCCACCTCCTCCGTGAAGCCTCGTGACCCAAAGCCACTTCCGGGTCCG
ACACTACGTCGACCCCCTAGCGAGAGGGAGCGACGGGGGCGGTGCCGCGGGGCTCCTGAGTGGCGGATGC
GAGGGACGGGGCGGGACCAATGCCGGCGTGCCACTTTCTGATTGGTAGGTTTTGGGGTCCCGCCCCTGAG
AGGAGGGCAAGGCCATGGTAAAAGATTACAGCCAGGCGCTCCCGAGGTCAGAGACTTAAGTCTAAGGCAC
TGAGCGTATCATGTTAAAGATGAGCGGGTGGCAGCGACAGAGCCAAAATCAGAGCTGGAACCTGAGGAGA
GAGTGTTCAAGAAGGAAGTGTATCTTCATACATCACCACACCTGACGGGATCCACCGGTCGCCACCATGG
TGAGCAAGGGCGAGGAGGATAACATGGCCATCATCAAGGAGTTCATGCGCTTCAAGGTGCACATGGAGGG
CTCCGTGAACGGCCACGAGTTCGAGATCGAGGGCGAGGGCGAGGGCCGCCCCTACGAGGGCACCCAGACC
GCCAAGCTGAAGGTGACCAAGGGTGGCCCCCTGCCCTTCGCCTGGGACATCCTGTCCCCTCAGTTCATGT
ACGGCTCCAAGGCCTACGTGAAGCACCCCGCCGACATCCCCGACTACTTGAAGCTGTCCTTCCCCGAGGG
CTTCAAGTGGGAGCGCGTGATGAACTTCGAGGACGGCGGCGTGGTGACCGTGACCCAGGACTCCTCCCTG
CAGGACGGCGAGTTCATCTACAAGGTGAAGCTGCGCGGCACCAACTTCCCCTCCGACGGCCCCGTAATGC
AGAAGAAGACCATGGGCTGGGAGGCCTCCTCCGAGCGGATGTACCCCGAGGACGGCGCCCTGAAGGGCGA
GATCAAGCAGAGGCTGAAGCTGAAGGACGGCGGCCACTACGACGCTGAGGTCAAGACCACCTACAAGGCC
AAGAAGCCCGTGCAGCTGCCCGGCGCCTACAACGTCAACATCAAGTTGGACATCACCTCCCACAACGAGG
ACTACACCATCGTGGAACAGTACGAACGCGCCGAGGGCCGCCACTCCACCGGCGGCATGGACGAGCTGTA
CAAGTAGCGGCCGCGACTCTAGATCATAATCAGCCATACCACATTTGTAGAGGTTTTACTTGCTTTAAAA
AACCTCCCACACCTCCCCCTGAACCTGAAACATAAAATGAATGCAATTGTTGTTGTTAACTTGTTTATTG
CAGCTTATAATGGTTACAAATAAAGCAATAGCATCACAAATTTCACAAATAAAGCATTTTTTTCACTGCA
TTCTAGTTGTGGTTTGTCCAAACTCATCAATGTATCTTAAGGCGTAAATTGTAAGCGTTAATATTTTGTT
AAAATTCGCGTTAAATTTTTGTTAAATCAGCTCATTTTTTAACCAATAGGCCGAAATCGGCAAAATCCCT
TATAAATCAAAAGAATAGACCGAGATAGGGT
[37 nt withheld, positions 1922-1958]
AAAGAACGTGGACTCCAACGTCAAAGG
[49 nt withheld, positions 1986-2034]
T
[91 nt withheld, positions 2036-2126]
G
[124 nt withheld, positions 2128-2251]
CAGGTGGCACTTTTCGGGGAAATGTGCGCGGAACCCCTATTTGTTTATTTTTCTAAATACATTCAAATAT
GTATCCGCTCATGAGACAATAACCCTGATAAATGCTTCAATAATATTGAAAAAGGAAGAGTCCTGAGGCG
GAAAGAACCAGCTGTGGAATGTGTGTCAGTTAGGGTGTGGAAAGTCCCCAGGCTCCCCAGCAGGCAGAAG
TATGCAAAGCATGCATCTCAATTAGTCAGCAACCAGGTGTGGAAAGTCCCCAGGCTCCCCAGCAGGCAGA
AGTATGCAAAGCATGCATCTCAATTAGTCAGCAACCATAGTCCCGCCCCTAACTCCGCCCATCCCGCCCC
TAACTCCGCCCAGTTCCGCCCATTCTCCGCCCCATGGCTGACTAATTTTTTTTATTTATGCAGAGGCCGA
GGCCGCCTCGGCCTCTGAGCTATTCCAGAAGTAGTGAGGAGGCTTTTTTGGAGGCCTAGGCTTTTGCAAA
GATCGATCAAGAGACAGGATGAGGATCGTTTCGCATGATTGAACAAGATGGATTGCACGCAGGTTCTCCG
GCCGCTTGGGTGGAGAGGCTATTCGGCTATGACTGGGCACAACAGACAATCGGCTGCTCTGATGCCGCCG
TGTTCCGGCTGTCAGCGCAGGGGCGCCCGGTTCTTTTTGTCAAGACCGACCTGTCCGGTGCCCTGAATGA
ACTGCAAGACGAGGCAGCGCGGCTATCGTGGCTGGCCACGACGGGCGTTCCTTGCGCAGCTGTGCTCGAC
GTTGTCACTGAAGCGGGAAGGGACTGGCTGCTATTGGGCGAAGTGCCGGGGCAGGATCTCCTGTCATCTC
ACCTTGCTCCTGCCGAGAAAGTATCCATCATGGCTGATGCAATGCGGCGGCTGCATACGCTTGATCCGGC
TACCTGCCCATTCGACCACCAAGCGAAACATCGCATCGAGCGAGCACGTACTCGGATGGAAGCCGGTCTT
GTCGATCAGGATGATCTGGACGAAGAGCATCAGGGGCTCGCGCCAGCCGAACTGTTCGCCAGGCTCAAGG
CGAGCATGCCCGACGGCGAGGATCTCGTCGTGACCCATGGCGATGCCTGCTTGCCGAATATCATGGTGGA
AAATGGCCGCTTTTCTGGATTCATCGACTGTGGCCGGCTGGGTGTGGCGGACCGCTATCAGGACATAGCG
TTGGCTACCCGTGATATTGCTGAAGAGCTTGGCGGCGAATGGGCTGACCGCTTCCTCGTGCTTTACGGTA
TCGCCGCTCCCGATTCGCAGCGCATCGCCTTCTATCGCCTTCTTGACGAGTTCTTCTGAGCGGGACTCTG
GGGTTCGAAATGACCGACCAAGCGACGCCCAACCTGCCATCACGAGATTTCGATTCCACCGCCGCCTTCT
ATGAAAGGTTGGGCTTCGGAATCGTTTTCCGGGACGCCGGCTGGATGATCCTCCAGCGCGGGGATCTCAT
GCTGGAGTTCTTCGCCCACCCTAGGGGGAGGCTAACTGAAACACGGAAGGAGACAATACCGGAAGGAACC
CGCGCTATGACGGCAATAAAAAGACAGAATAAAACGCACGGTGTTGGGTCGTTTGTTCATAAACGCGGGG
TTCGGTCCCAGGGCTGGCACTCTGTCGATACCCCACCGAGACCCCATTGGGGCCAATACGCCCGCGTTTC
TTCCTTTTCCCCACCCCACCCCCCAAGTTCGGGTGAAGGCCCAGGGCTCGCAGCCAACGTCGGGGCGGCA
GGCCCTGCCATAGCCTCAGGTTACTCATATATACTTTAGATTGATTTAAAACTTCATTTTTAATTTAAAA
GGATCTAGGTGAAGATCCTTTTTGATAATCTCATGACCAAAATCCCTTAACGTGAGTTTTCGTTCCACTG
AGCGTCAGACCCCGTAGAAAAGATCAAAGGATCTTCTTGAGATCCTTTTTTTCTGCGCGTAATCTGCTGC
TTGCAAACAAAAAAACCACCGCTACCAGCGGTGGTTTGTTTGCCGGATCAAGAGCTACCAACTCTTTTTC
CGAAGGTAACTGGCTTCAGCAGAGCGCAGATACCAAATACTGTCCTTCTAGTGTAGCCGTAGTTAGGCCA
CCACTTCAAGAACTCTGTAGCACCGCCTACATACCTCGCTCTGCTAATCCTGTTACCAGTGGCTGCTGCC
AGTGGCGATAAGTCGTGTCTTACCGGGTTGGACTCAAGACGATAGTTACCGGATAAGGCGCAGCGGTCGG
GCTGAACGGGGGGTTCGTGCACACAGCCCAGCTTGGAGCGAACGACCTACACCGAACTGAGATACCTACA
GCGTGAGCTATGAGAAAGCGCCACGCTTCCCGAAGGGAGAAAGGCGGACAGGTATCCGGTAAGCGGCAGG
GTCGGAACAGGAGAGCGCACGAGGGAGCTTCCAGGGGGAAACGCCTGGTATCTTTATAGTCCTGTCGGGT
TTCGCCACCTCTGACTTGAGCGTCGATTTTTGTGATGCTCGTCAGGGGGGCGGAGCCTATGGAAAAACGC
CAGCAACGCGGCCTTTTTACGGTTCCTGGCCTTTTGCTGGCCTTTTGCTCACATGTTCTTTCCTGCGTTA
TCCCCTGATTCTGTGGATAACCGTATTACCGCCATGCAT
