>Addgene plasmid #36035 | CHOP promoter (-649/+136) pmCherry-1 | addgene partial sequence | sequence record 46075 | pBR322ori-F 5'-GGGAAACGCCTGGTATCTTT-3'
CCTTTTTACGGTTCCTGGCCTTTTGCTGGCCTTTTGCTCACATGTTCTTTCCTGCGTTATCCCCTGATTC
TGTGGATAACCGTATTACCGCCATGCATTAGTTATTACTAGCGCTACCGGACTCAGATCTCGAGATGTCG
ACAATCCCAGTGGATGGATACCAACTTTAAAAAGAAAAGTTCAAAAGGCCTATGTGCCCATTAGCTGGGA
GGGGCCAAGAAATATGGGAGTCCCTTATAGTGGGGGTAAAACGGCGGGTAAAGCTAGGTGGGCGGAACAG
CAGCTTCTGGGGGAGACAAGCGGCAAAGAGGCTCACGACCGACTAGGGGCGACCAAGGCTGATAGCCGTT
GGGGCCGTTGGGCGCCGGGAGCTGGCGCCCCGCCCTCTCTCCTCTCCCCCACCCTCCGCACCTCCCACCA
CCCTCGGTGTCCCCTGCGCGTGCGCGTGCAGACACCGGTTGCCAAAA
