>Addgene plasmid #36035 | CHOP promoter (-649/+136) pmCherry-1 | addgene partial sequence | sequence record 46077 | mCherry-R 5'-TTGGTCACCTTCAGCTTGG-3'
CCCTCGATCTCGAACTCGTGGCCGTTCACGGAGCCCTCCATGTGCACCTTGAAGCGCATGAACTCCTTGA
TGATGGCCATGTTATCCTCCTCGCCCTTGCTCACCATGGTGGCGACCGGTGGATCCCGTCAGGTGTGGTG
ATGTATGAAGATACACTTCCTTCTTGAACACTCTCTCCTCAGGTTCCAGCTCTGATTTTGGCTCTGTCGC
TGCCACCCGCTCATCTTTAACATGATACGCTCAGTGCCTTAGACTTAAGTCTCTGACCTCGGGAGCGCCT
GGCTGTAATCTTTTACCATGGCCTTGCCCTCCTCTCAGGGGCGGGACCCCAAAACCTACCAATCAGAAAG
TGGCACGCCGGCATTGGTCCCGCCCCGTCCCTCGCATCCGCCACTCAGGAGCCCCGCGGCACCGCCCCCG
TCGCTCCCTCTCGCTAGGGGGTCGACGTAGTGTCGGACCCGGAAGTGGCTTTGGGTCACGAGGCTTCACG
GAGGAGGTGGGTGAGTCATGCGCGCGCGCGGAGGGGAGTGTAGCGGGGGGGGAGGGGAGGAAAGGGGGGC
GGGGATGATGCAATGTTTGGCAACCGGTGTCTGCACGCGCACGCGCAGGGGACACCGAGGGTGGTGGGAG
GTGCGGAGGGTGGGGGAGAGGAGAGAGGGCGGGGCGCCAGCTCCCGGCGCCCAACGGCCCCAACGGCTAT
CAGCCTTGGTCGCCCCTAGTCGGTCGTGAGCCTCTTTGCCGCTTGTCTCCCCCAGAAGCTGCTGTTCCGC
CCACCTAGCTTTA
